Addgene plasmid #17684: pcA17/F527
Depositing lab: David Shalloway. Depositing organization: Cornell University. Publication: Mutation of amino acids in pp60c-src that are phosphorylated by protein kinases C and A. Yaciuk P, Choi JK, Shalloway D. Mol Cell Biol. 1989 Jun . 9(6):2453-63. PubMed 2474754.
Backbone
  Vector backbone: pEVX
  Backbone size w/o insert (bp): 6400
  Vector type: Mammalian Expression
Growth in bacteria
  Bacterial resistance: Ampicillin, 100 μg/mL
  Growth temperature: 37°C
  Growth strain: DH5alpha
  Copy number: Low Copy
Gene/Insert
  Gene/Insert name: c-src S17A Y527F (alt names: c-Src; src)
  Species: G. gallus (chicken)
  Mutation: Ser 17 changed to Ala. Tyr 527 changed to Phe .
  Entrez Gene: SRC (a.k.a. PP60C-SCR, SDR, c-src)
  Cloning method: Restriction Enzyme
  Sequencing primers: 5′ n/a
Terms and licenses: Academic/Nonprofit Terms; Industry Terms: Not Available to Industry
Depositor comments: Based on plasmid pM5HHB5.
How to cite: pcA17/F527 was a gift from David Shalloway (Addgene plasmid # 17684 ; http://n2t.net/addgene:17684 ; RRID:Addgene_17684)
