[The description below was written by a language model from this plasmid's Addgene catalogue record.]
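Description:
pcA17/F527 is a mammalian expression plasmid built on the pEVX backbone (about 6.4 kb without the insert) that carries a doubly mutated chicken (Gallus gallus) c-src coding sequence. It is propagated in E. coli as a low-copy plasmid under ampicillin selection. The record notes that it is based on an earlier plasmid, pM5HHB5, and that the insert was introduced by restriction enzyme cloning. It does not state the promoter driving c-src expression, the origin of replication, any mammalian selection marker, or the insert size, and no feature table is available to fill in these details.

The payload encodes pp60c-src with two substitutions: serine 17 changed to alanine and tyrosine 527 changed to phenylalanine. No epitope tags or reporter fusions are recorded. Ser 17 is known as the site in the amino-terminal region of Src phosphorylated by cAMP-dependent protein kinase (protein kinase A), so the alanine substitution prevents phosphorylation there. Tyr 527 is the carboxy-terminal regulatory tyrosine whose phosphorylation holds c-Src in an inactive conformation. Replacing it with phenylalanine removes this negative regulation and gives a constitutively activated kinase with transforming potential.

Combining the two mutations lets the contribution of Ser 17 phosphorylation be assessed in an activated Src background. This matches the associated study, which examined mutation of the residues in pp60c-src that are phosphorylated by protein kinases C and A. The construct is therefore suited to expressing this mutant in cultured vertebrate cells to compare kinase activity, phosphorylation patterns and transforming behaviour with wild-type or singly mutated c-src.
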