>Addgene plasmid #17684 | pcA17/F527 | addgene partial sequence | sequence record 23616 | 17684 with cSrc-1 (ccgtgttgttgacaatctgc)
TGAGAAGTCGTTTAGTCCGGGACTCGTAGTCATAGAGAGCCACGAAAGTGGTGACGCCGCCAGCCAGTGC
CCCGGCACGCTGCGGCGACGTGACGGTGTCAGAAGTGTTGAAGCCCCCGAAGAGCTTGGGCTCGGTGGCC
ACGGTCCCAAAGGAGCGGCTGGGGGTGCGGTGCGTGTCGGGGGCTGCTGTCTTGTTGGGGGTCTGCGAGG
CTGGGAATCCCCCGTGGTGGGTGCTGTCGGGTGGCTCCAGGGCCCGCCGGCGCTGGCTGGGATCCTTAGG
CTTGCTCTTGCTACTCCCCATGGTGGTCGGCTGCACGTCCCAGCTACCGCCTGGCCACAGTGGTACGCGA
GGCCACCAGCAGAGTCAGCTCAGCTCCTGCAGCACACAGACAAAAGCGTATTTCACAATTACCAATAGCT
GTCTTTCCTGCCTTATCTGGCCGTCAGACCATCCGAGCTGCCTCCAGCCCTAATCCACAGAGGCAACTTG
AATAGTCTAAGGGCAAAACAGGGAAGTTATGTATCATATGCAAAAGCGTGTCTACTATATCCTAAGGGGA
CTCCTAATCGCGTACAACCGAAACCCCGCTTTGCGCCTATACATGCCATAGTCCCCTTAGTTAAGCCATG
TCCCGTTACAACCCGACTCGCAAGCGCTATACCACCACCCATGTACTGCCTTATACTATTCTGCTTTCAG
GCTGCCCACAGGCCTTTTGCAGCTTCTTATATTCCGTGTGGTAGCTGATGGAGTTATTAATCATCTTTCT
GATGTTACCGCATACGATTTGCAAAAGGCAAGGCAGGCACACTACTAGCAACAAAATAACTACAAGCCCC
AAAAGCAGTCCTTTCAGCAAATGAACGGCCCATTCTCCTATTCCCCGAATAGTCCTCGCAGCCAACTTCC
NAATNGGTTCGCTGTCCACGCCNAATCTTATTGACATGTTTCCTTCATTANCTGGAACTTCTTCTNTATA
NACTCACTGTGANTCACTCAAATTGAAACAGCACATTCCGGCAACGTCCTCNCANCCATGNCCGTGANCT
AGGAACAA
